Addgene plasmid #165597: pUCM-CLYBL-NGN2-BRN3A
Purpose: Donor construct for insertion of NGN2 and BRN3A into the CLYBL safe harbor site. This is an all-in-one doxycycline-inducible construct, enabling iPSC differentiation into peripheral sensory neurons.
Depositing lab: Carsten Bönnemann. Depositing organization: National Institute of Neurological Disorders and Strokes (NINDS). Publication: Transcriptional Programming of Human Mechanosensory Neuron Subtypes from Pluripotent Stem Cells. Nickolls AR, Lee MM, Espinoza DF, Szczot M, Lam RM, Wang Q, Beers J, Zou J, Nguyen MQ, Solinski HJ, AlJanahi AA, Johnson KR, Ward ME, Chesler AT, Bonnemann CG. Cell Rep. 2020 Jan 21;30(3):932-946.e7. doi: 10.1016/j.celrep.2019.12.062. PubMed 31968264.
Backbone
  Vector backbone: pUCM
  Backbone manufacturer: Custom
  Backbone size w/o insert (bp): 6000
  Total vector size (bp): 13048
  Modifications to backbone: Homology arms to CLYBL safe-harbor site
  Vector type: Mammalian Expression, CRISPR, TALEN
  Selectable markers: Puromycin ; SBP-LNGFR for streptavidin bead selection
Growth in bacteria
  Bacterial resistance: Ampicillin, 100 μg/mL
  Growth temperature: 37°C
  Growth strain: NEB Stable
  Copy number: High Copy
Gene/Insert 1
  Gene/Insert name: Neurogenin 2 (alt names: NGN2; NEUROG2)
  Species: H. sapiens (human)
  Insert size (bp): 816
  GenBank ID: NM_024019
  Entrez Gene: NEUROG2 (a.k.a. Atoh4, Math4A, NGN2, bHLHa8, ngn-2)
  Promoter: TRE3G
  Cloning method: Gibson Cloning
  Sequencing primers: 5′ GCTCGTTTAGTGAACCGTCAG; 3′ TTCTCTTCCACGTCGCCACATGTC
Gene/Insert 2
  Gene/Insert name: BRN3A (alt name: POU4F1)
  Species: H. sapiens (human)
  Insert size (bp): 1260
  GenBank ID: NM_006237
  Entrez Gene: POU4F1 (a.k.a. ATITHS, BRN3A, Oct-T1, RDC-1, brn-3A)
  Promoter: TRE3G
  Cloning method: Restriction Enzyme; 5′ cloning site BamHI (not destroyed); 3′ cloning site ClaI (not destroyed)
  Sequencing primers: 5′ GCCCGGGATTGCATCAT; 3′ CAATCAGAGGCAGAAACAGA
Gene/Insert 3
  Gene/Insert name: EGFP (alt name: Enhanced green fluorescent protein)
  Insert size (bp): 717
  Promoter: EF-1alpha
  Cloning method: Gibson Cloning
  Sequencing primers: 5′ gtgaccggcgcctacgctag; 3′ agaagacttcctctgccctc
Gene/Insert 4
  Gene/Insert name: Puromycin N-acetyl transferase (alt name: PuroR)
  Insert size (bp): 600
  Promoter: EF-1alpha
  Cloning method: Gibson Cloning
  Sequencing primers: 5′ gcagaggaagtcttctaacatg; 3′ CCCCCAGAATAGAATGACACC
Gene/Insert 5
  Gene/Insert name: rtTA3G
  Insert size (bp): 748
  Promoter: CAG
  Cloning method: Unknown
  Sequencing primers: 5′ ctggttattgtgctgtctc; 3′ GTCAGATGCTCAAGGGGCTT
Gene/Insert 6
  Gene/Insert name: SBP Delta-LNGFR
  Insert size (bp): 870
  Promoter: Endogenous CLYBL (splice acceptor)
  Cloning method: Gibson Cloning
  Sequencing primers: 5′ cccaggttacaagctttaca; 3′ caccggagcgatcgcagatc
Terms and licenses: Academic/Nonprofit Terms; Industry Terms: Not Available to Industry
How to cite: pUCM-CLYBL-NGN2-BRN3A was a gift from Carsten Bönnemann (Addgene plasmid # 165597 ; http://n2t.net/addgene:165597 ; RRID:Addgene_165597)
