[The description below was written by a language model from this plasmid's Addgene catalogue record, the feature table of its GenBank file and pLannotate feature annotations shown in this document.]
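Description:
pUCM-CLYBL-NGN2-BRN3A is a roughly 13 kb homology-directed repair donor plasmid for targeting an all-in-one doxycycline-inducible transcription factor cassette to the human CLYBL safe-harbor locus, used together with a site-specific nuclease (the record lists CRISPR and TALEN vector types). It is built on a custom pUCM backbone carrying a high-copy ColE1/pUC origin and a beta-lactamase gene for ampicillin selection in E. coli. The CLYBL homology arms are noted as a backbone modification but are not individually annotated in either feature table. One automated annotation calls a short fragment an AAVS1 arm, which is probably a spurious match.

The payload comprises several expression units. A TRE3G promoter with seven tet operators drives human NEUROG2 (NGN2) linked through a T2A peptide to human POU4F1 (BRN3A), terminated by an SV40 poly(A) signal. A 9xHis annotation falls within the BRN3A coding region and likely reflects a native histidine run rather than an added tag. On the opposite strand, a CAG promoter (CMV enhancer, chicken beta-actin promoter, chimeric intron) constitutively expresses the Tet-On 3G transactivator with a rabbit beta-globin poly(A), so doxycycline switches on both factors.

Two loxP sites flank the selection module, which should permit its removal by Cre. It contains an EF-1alpha core promoter with an HTLV-derived leader driving EGFP-T2A-puromycin N-acetyltransferase. It also contains a promoterless splice acceptor-T2A-SBP-tagged truncated LNGFR cassette, which depends on endogenous CLYBL transcription and so marks correctly targeted cells for streptavidin bead enrichment. The stated use is engineering iPSC lines that differentiate into peripheral sensory neurons upon induction.
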