LOCUS       Exported 13048 bp ds-DNA circular SYN 12-MAY-2021
DEFINITION  Donor construct for insertion of NGN2 and BRN3A into the CLYBL safe
            harbor site. This is an all-in-one doxycycline-inducible construct,
            enabling iPSC differentiation into peripheral sensory neurons..
ACCESSION   .
VERSION     .
KEYWORDS    pUCM-CLYBL-NGN2-BRN3A
SOURCE      synthetic DNA construct
  ORGANISM  synthetic DNA construct
REFERENCE   1 (bases 1 to 13048)
  AUTHORS   Nickolls AR, Lee MM, Espinoza DF, Szczot M, Lam RM, Wang Q, Beers J,
            Zou J, Nguyen MQ, Solinski HJ, AlJanahi AA, Johnson KR, Ward ME,
            Chesler AT, Bonnemann CG
  TITLE     Transcriptional Programming of Human Mechanosensory Neuron Subtypes
            from Pluripotent Stem Cells.
  JOURNAL   Cell Rep. 2020 Jan 21;30(3):932-946.e7. doi:
            10.1016/j.celrep.2019.12.062.
  PUBMED    31968264
REFERENCE   2 (bases 1 to 13048)
  AUTHORS   .
  TITLE     Direct Submission
  JOURNAL   Exported May 12, 2021 from SnapGene Server 1.1.58
            http://www.snapgene.com
FEATURES             Location/Qualifiers
     source          1..13048
                     /organism="synthetic DNA construct"
                     /mol_type="other DNA"
     primer_bind     266..285
                     /label=pBR322ori-F
                     /note="pBR322 origin, forward primer"
     protein_bind    1391..1409
                     /gene="tetO"
                     /label=tet operator
                     /bound_moiety="tetracycline repressor TetR"
                     /note="bacterial operator O2 for the tetR and tetA genes"
     protein_bind    1427..1445
                     /gene="tetO"
                     /label=tet operator
                     /bound_moiety="tetracycline repressor TetR"
                     /note="bacterial operator O2 for the tetR and tetA genes"
     protein_bind    1463..1481
                     /gene="tetO"
                     /label=tet operator
                     /bound_moiety="tetracycline repressor TetR"
                     /note="bacterial operator O2 for the tetR and tetA genes"
     protein_bind    1499..1517
                     /gene="tetO"
                     /label=tet operator
                     /bound_moiety="tetracycline repressor TetR"
                     /note="bacterial operator O2 for the tetR and tetA genes"
     protein_bind    1535..1553
                     /gene="tetO"
                     /label=tet operator
                     /bound_moiety="tetracycline repressor TetR"
                     /note="bacterial operator O2 for the tetR and tetA genes"
     protein_bind    1571..1589
                     /gene="tetO"
                     /label=tet operator
                     /bound_moiety="tetracycline repressor TetR"
                     /note="bacterial operator O2 for the tetR and tetA genes"
     protein_bind    1607..1625
                     /gene="tetO"
                     /label=tet operator
                     /bound_moiety="tetracycline repressor TetR"
                     /note="bacterial operator O2 for the tetR and tetA genes"
     primer_bind     1670..1694
                     /label=LNCX
                     /note="Human CMV promoter, forward primer"
     CDS             2620..2673
                     /codon_start=1
                     /product="2A peptide from Thosea asigna virus capsid
                     protein"
                     /label=T2A
                     /note="Eukaryotic ribosomes fail to insert a peptide bond
                     between the Gly and Pro residues, yielding separate
                     polypeptides."
                     /translation="EGRGSLLTCGDVEENPGP"
     CDS             2977..3003
                     /codon_start=1
                     /product="9xHis affinity tag"
                     /label=9xHis
                     /translation="HHHHHHHHH"
     polyA_signal    3962..4083
                     /label=SV40 poly(A) signal
                     /note="SV40 polyadenylation signal"
     primer_bind     complement(3999..4018)
                     /label=SV40pA-R
                     /note="SV40 polyA, reverse primer"
     primer_bind     4053..4072
                     /label=EBV-rev
                     /note="SV40 polyA terminator, reverse primer"
     primer_bind     complement(4132..4148)
                     /label=M13 rev
                     /note="common sequencing primer, one of multiple similar
                     variants"
     primer_bind     complement(4132..4148)
                     /label=M13 Reverse
                     /note="In lacZ gene. Also called M13-rev"
     primer_bind     complement(4145..4167)
                     /label=M13/pUC Reverse
                     /note="In lacZ gene"
     protein_bind    4156..4172
                     /label=lac operator
                     /bound_moiety="lac repressor encoded by lacI"
                     /note="The lac repressor binds to the lac operator to
                     inhibit transcription in E. coli. This inhibition can be
                     relieved by adding lactose or
                     isopropyl-beta-D-thiogalactopyranoside (IPTG)."
     promoter        complement(4180..4210)
                     /label=lac promoter
                     /note="promoter for the E. coli lac operon"
     protein_bind    4225..4246
                     /label=CAP binding site
                     /bound_moiety="E. coli catabolite activator protein"
                     /note="CAP binding activates transcription in the presence
                     of cAMP."
     primer_bind     complement(4363..4380)
                     /label=L4440
                     /note="L4440 vector, forward primer"
     primer_bind     4672..4691
                     /label=rbglobpA-R
                     /note="Rabbit beta-globin polyA, reverse primer. Also
                     called rb-glob-pA-term-R"
     polyA_signal    4690..4745
                     /label=-beta-globin poly(A) signal
                     /note="rabbit beta-globin polyadenylation signal (Gil and
                     Proudfoot, 1987)"
     primer_bind     4791..4810
                     /label=Bglob-pA-R
                     /note="Rabbit beta-globin polyA region, reverse primer"
     CDS             complement(4901..5647)
                     /codon_start=1
                     /product="modified rtTA protein that binds tightly to
                     promoters containing the tet operator in the presence of
                     doxycycline"
                     /label=Tet-On(R) 3G
                     /translation="MSRLDKSKVINSALELLNGVGIEGLTTRKLAQKLGVEQPTLYWHV
                     KNKRALLDALPIEMLDRHHTHSCPLEGESWQDFLRNNAKSYRCALLSHRDGAKVHLGTR
                     PTEKQYETLENQLAFLCQQGFSLENALYALSAVGHFTLGCVLEEQEHQVAKEERETPTT
                     DSMPPLLKQAIELFDRQGAEPAFLFGLELIICGLEKQLKCESGGPTDALDDFDLDMLPA
                     DALDDFDLDMLPADALDDFDLDMLPG"
     primer_bind     complement(5679..5698)
                     /label=pCAG-F
                     /note="Rabbit beta-globin intron, for pCAG plasmids,
                     forward primer"
     intron          5706..6723
                     /label=chimeric intron
                     /note="chimera between introns from chicken beta-actin and
                     rabbit beta-globin"
     primer_bind     complement(5760..5782)
                     /label=pCAGGS-5
                     /note="Chimeric intron in CAG promoter, forward primer"
     promoter        complement(6725..7002)
                     /label=chicken beta-actin promoter
     enhancer        7004..7383
                     /label=CMV enhancer
                     /note="human cytomegalovirus immediate early enhancer"
     polyA_signal    7389..7613
                     /label=bGH poly(A) signal
                     /note="bovine growth hormone polyadenylation signal"
     primer_bind     7602..7619
                     /label=BGH-rev
                     /note="Bovine growth hormone terminator, reverse primer.
                     Also called BGH reverse"
     protein_bind    complement(7635..7668)
                     /label=loxP
                     /bound_moiety="Cre recombinase"
                     /note="Cre-mediated recombination occurs in the 8-bp core
                     sequence (GCATACAT)."
     primer_bind     8322..8341
                     /label=Puro-R
                     /note="Puromycin resistance gene, reverse primer. Also
                     called puro-variant-R"
     CDS             complement(8342..8395)
                     /codon_start=1
                     /product="2A peptide from Thosea asigna virus capsid
                     protein"
                     /label=T2A
                     /note="Eukaryotic ribosomes fail to insert a peptide bond
                     between the Gly and Pro residues, yielding separate
                     polypeptides."
                     /translation="EGRGSLLTCGDVEENPGP"
     CDS             complement(8417..9133)
                     /codon_start=1
                     /product="enhanced GFP"
                     /label=EGFP
                     /translation="MVSKGEELFTGVVPILVELDGDVNGHKFSVSGEGEGDATYGKLTL
                     KFICTTGKLPVPWPTLVTTLTYGVQCFSRYPDHMKQHDFFKSAMPEGYVQERTIFFKDD
                     GNYKTRAEVKFEGDTLVNRIELKGIDFKEDGNILGHKLEYNYNSHNVYIMADKQKNGIK
                     VNFKIRHNIEDGSVQLADHYQQNTPIGDGPVLLPDNHYLSTQSALSKDPNEKRDHMVLL
                     EFVTAAGITLGMDELYK"
     CDS             complement(8417..9133)
                     /codon_start=1
                     /product="the original enhanced GFP (Yang et al., 1996)"
                     /label=EGFP
                     /note="mammalian codon-optimized"
                     /translation="MVSKGEELFTGVVPILVELDGDVNGHKFSVSGEGEGDATYGKLTL
                     KFICTTGKLPVPWPTLVTTLTYGVQCFSRYPDHMKQHDFFKSAMPEGYVQERTIFFKDD
                     GNYKTRAEVKFEGDTLVNRIELKGIDFKEDGNILGHKLEYNYNSHNVYIMADKQKNGIK
                     VNFKIRHNIEDGSVQLADHYQQNTPIGDGPVLLPDNHYLSTQSALSKDPNEKRDHMVLL
                     EFVTAAGITLGMDELYK"
     primer_bind     complement(8459..8480)
                     /label=EGFP-C
                     /note="EGFP, forward primer"
     primer_bind     8808..8827
                     /label=EXFP-R
                     /note="For distinguishing EGFP variants, reverse primer"
     primer_bind     9067..9088
                     /label=EGFP-N
                     /note="EGFP, reverse primer"
     regulatory      9130..9139
                     /regulatory_class="other"
                     /note="vertebrate consensus sequence for strong initiation
                     of translation (Kozak, 1987)"
     LTR             9167..9435
                     /label=5' LTR (truncated)
                     /note="truncated 5' long terminal repeat (LTR) from human
                     T-cell leukemia virus (HTLV) type 1"
     promoter        complement(9448..9659)
                     /label=EF-1-alpha core promoter
                     /note="core promoter for human elongation factor
                     EF-1-alpha"
     misc_feature    9692..9783
                     /label=pause site
                     /note="RNA polymerase II transcriptional pause signal from
                     the human alpha-2 globin gene"
     primer_bind     complement(9724..9743)
                     /label=RVprimer3
                     /note="pGL3 vector, forward primer"
     polyA_signal    9797..9845
                     /note="synthetic polyadenylation signal"
     CDS             complement(10605..10718)
                     /codon_start=1
                     /product="streptavidin-binding peptide"
                     /label=SBP
                     /note="selected from a peptide library; binds streptavidin
                     with nanomolar affinity (Keefe et al., 2001)"
                     /translation="MDEKTTGWRGGHVVEGLAGELEQLRARLEHHPQGQREP"
     CDS             complement(10800..10853)
                     /codon_start=1
                     /product="2A peptide from Thosea asigna virus capsid
                     protein"
                     /label=T2A
                     /note="Eukaryotic ribosomes fail to insert a peptide bond
                     between the Gly and Pro residues, yielding separate
                     polypeptides."
                     /translation="EGRGSLLTCGDVEENPGP"
     misc_feature    10877..10902
                     /label=SA
                     /note="splice acceptor site"
     protein_bind    complement(10903..10936)
                     /label=loxP
                     /bound_moiety="Cre recombinase"
                     /note="Cre-mediated recombination occurs in the 8-bp core
                     sequence (GCATACAT)."
     CDS             11794..12654
                     /codon_start=1
                     /gene="bla"
                     /product="beta-lactamase"
                     /label=AmpR
                     /note="confers resistance to ampicillin, carbenicillin, and
                     related antibiotics"
                     /translation="MSIQHFRVALIPFFAAFCLPVFAHPETLVKVKDAEDQLGARVGYI
                     ELDLNSGKILESFRPEERFPMMSTFKVLLCGAVLSRIDAGQEQLGRRIHYSQNDLVEYS
                     PVTEKHLTDGMTVRELCSAAITMSDNTAANLLLTTIGGPKELTAFLHNMGDHVTRLDRW
                     EPELNEAIPNDERDTTMPVAMATTLRKLLTGELLTLASRQQLIDWMEADKVAGPLLRSA
                     LPAGWFIADKSGAGERGSRGIIAALGPDGKPSRIVVIYTTGSQATMDERNRQIAEIGAS
                     LIKHW"
     primer_bind     complement(12012..12031)
                     /label=Amp-R
                     /note="Ampicillin resistance gene, reverse primer"
     rep_origin      12825..365
                     /direction=RIGHT
                     /label=ori
                     /note="high-copy-number ColE1/pMB1/pBR322/pUC origin of
                     replication"
ORIGIN
        1 tgttaccagt ggctgctgcc agtggcgata agtcgtgtct taccgggttg gactcaagac
       61 gatagttacc ggataaggcg cagcggtcgg gctgaacggg gggttcgtgc acacagccca
      121 gcttggagcg aacgacctac accgaactga gatacctaca gcgtgagcta tgagaaagcg
      181 ccacgcttcc cgaagggaga aaggcggaca ggtatccggt aagcggcagg gtcggaacag
      241 gagagcgcac gagggagctt ccagggggaa acgcctggta tctttatagt cctgtcgggt
      301 ttcgccacct ctgacttgag cgtcgatttt tgtgatgctc gtcagggggg cggagcctat
      361 ggaaaaacgc cagcaacgcg gcctttttac ggttcctggc gaattcgccc ttagagcaga
      421 gccaggaacc cctgtaggga aggggcagga gagccagggg catgagatgg tggacgagga
      481 agggggacag ggaagcctga gcgcctctcc tgggcttgcc aaggactcaa acccagaagc
      541 ccagagcagg gccttaggga agcgggacgg ctctgttgga gagtccagta ttgaattagt
      601 gatagataca cagaaaaaaa gcaaattgaa taggtgaatg gataaacaaa ctgtggaaca
      661 tccagacaat gaaatattca ccaataaaaa gaaatgagct atcaagccac attggctatg
      721 cccttcacat ttaaggagga accttaaatg catattgcca aattttaaaa gctagtctga
      781 aaatgctaca gactgtatga ttccaattat atgacatttt agaaaaggca aaactataga
      841 gatcagtggt tgccagcggc tcatggaggc aggatgaatt ggtggaacac agggatgctt
      901 tcagggtaat gaaaatatct tgtgtgatcc tgtaataatg gatacgtggc ataatgcatt
      961 tgttaaaacc tgtaaactag ccaggtatag tggctttttt gcacctatag tctcagctac
     1021 ttggtaggct gagacaggaa gatcacttga gcccaggact tcaagaccag cctgggtaat
     1081 atagtaagac cccatctcta ttttttaaag aaattaagaa agaaaagaaa cccatcaact
     1141 gtataacaca aagaatcgta atgtaaacta cagtcctgag taatgaaaca tttttaaaga
     1201 aataaataaa ttcaaggcaa ttattaactt caggaaaaac agtaaagtaa acataagtat
     1261 acaaatcaaa catggctcag ttgtgaaaat atttacaagg tcactttaag taacattgaa
     1321 tgttgatata atcccaaaat atatttatgt tggaaggatg aggagatatc tccaccccac
     1381 agtggtttac tccctatcag tgatagagaa cgtatgaaga gtttactccc tatcagtgat
     1441 agagaacgta tgcagacttt actccctatc agtgatagag aacgtataag gagtttactc
     1501 cctatcagtg atagagaacg tatgaccagt ttactcccta tcagtgatag agaacgtatc
     1561 tacagtttac tccctatcag tgatagagaa cgtatatcca gtttactccc tatcagtgat
     1621 agagaacgta taagctttag gcgtgtacgg tgggcgccta taaaagcaga gctcgtttag
     1681 tgaaccgtca gatcgcctgg agcaattcca caacactttt gtcttatacc aactttccgt
     1741 accacttcct accctcgtaa acttaaggtt aattaagcca ccatgttcgt gaagtccgag
     1801 acactggaac tgaaagagga agaggacgtg ctggtgctgc tgggctctgc ctctcctgct
     1861 ctggctgctc tgacacccct gagcagcagc gccgacgagg aagaagaaga ggaacctggc
     1921 gctagcggcg gagccagaag gcagagaggc gctgaagctg gacagggcgc aagaggcgga
     1981 gtggctgctg gcgcagaagg atgcagacct gccagactgc tgggcctggt gcacgactgc
     2041 aagagaaggc cctctagagc cagagccgtg tccagaggcg ccaagacagc cgagacagtg
     2101 cagcggatca agaaaaccag acggctgaag gccaacaacc gcgagcggaa ccggatgcac
     2161 aacctgaacg ccgccctgga cgccctgaga gaggtgctgc ctaccttccc cgaggacgcc
     2221 aagctgacca agatcgaaac cctgagattc gcccacaact acatctgggc cctgaccgag
     2281 actctgcggc tggccgatca ttgtggcggc ggaggcggag gactgccagg cgctctgttt
     2341 tctgaagccg tgctgctgtc tcctggcgga gcttctgctg ccctgtctag cagcggcgat
     2401 tctcctagcc ctgccagcac ctggtcctgc accaatagcc cagcccctag ctccagcgtg
     2461 tccagcaatt ccaccagccc ttacagctgc accctgagcc ctgcttctcc agccggcagc
     2521 gacatggact actggcagcc tcccccccct gacaaacatc gctacgcccc ccatctgcct
     2581 atcgcccggg attgcatcat gcacagcaga ggctctggcg agggcagagg cagcctgctg
     2641 acatgtggcg acgtggaaga gaaccctggc cccggatcca tgatgtccat gaactccaaa
     2701 cagccacact ttgccatgca cccaactctg cctgagcata agtacccatc cctgcattcc
     2761 tcctccgagg caatcaggag ggcttgtctg cctactcctc ctctccagag caacctgttc
     2821 gcttctctgg acgaaacact gctcgcaaga gccgaagccc tcgcagccgt ggacattgct
     2881 gtttctcagg gcaagtccca tcctttcaaa cccgacgcca cctaccacac catgaatagc
     2941 gtcccatgca ccagcacctc cactgtccca ctcgctcatc atcatcacca tcaccaccac
     3001 caccaggcac tggagcctgg tgatctcctc gaccacatct cctctccatc cctggctctg
     3061 atggctggag ctggaggtgc tggagcagct gcaggtggag gtggagccca cgacggtcca
     3121 ggaggaggtg gaggaccagg aggaggagga ggacctggag gtggtcctgg tggtggagga
     3181 ggaggaggac caggaggagg tggaggagga ccaggaggag gactcctcgg aggaagcgct
     3241 caccctcatc ctcacatgca cagcctgggt cacctgtccc accctgctgc tgctgctgct
     3301 atgaacatgc cttctggact gcctcaccct ggcctggttg cagcagctgc tcatcacggt
     3361 gcagctgctg cagctgcagc tgctgctgca ggtcaggtcg ctgctgcctc tgctgcagct
     3421 gccgtcgttg gagctgctgg actggcctcc atctgcgatt ccgacacaga cccaagagaa
     3481 ctcgaagcat tcgctgaaag attcaaacaa agaagaatca aactcggtgt tactcaagca
     3541 gatgtgggaa gcgcactggc taacctcaag atccctggag tcggcagcct gagccagtcc
     3601 accatctgtc gctttgaatc tctgaccctg tcccacaaca acatgattgc cctcaagcct
     3661 atcctccagg cttggctgga ggaggcagag ggagcacaac gcgagaagat gaacaagcca
     3721 gagctgttca acggaggcga gaagaagcgc aagcgcactt ccattgctgc acctgagaag
     3781 agatccctgg aggcatactt cgcagtgcag cccaggccat cttctgagaa gatcgcagct
     3841 attgccgaga agctcgacct caagaagaac gtggtcaggg tgtggttctg caatcagagg
     3901 cagaaacaga agagaatgaa gttctccgca acctactaat gtacaatcga tcgcccaccc
     3961 caacttgttt attgcagctt ataatggtta caaataaagc aatagcatca caaatttcac
     4021 aaataaagca tttttttcac tgcattctag ttgtggtttg tccaaactca tcaatgtatc
     4081 ttatcatgtc tgtataccgt cgacctctag ctagagcttg gcgtaatcat ggtcatagct
     4141 gtttcctgtg tgaaattgtt atccgctcac aattccacac aacatacgag ccggaagcat
     4201 aaagtgtaaa gcctggggtg cctaatgagt gagctaactc acattaattg cgttgcgctc
     4261 actgcccgct ttccagtcgg gaaacctgtc gtgccagctg cattaatgaa tcggccaacg
     4321 cgcggggaga ggcggtttgc gtattgggcg ctcttccgct tcctcgctca ctgactcgct
     4381 gcgctcggtc gttcggctgc ggcgagcggt atcagctcac tcaaaggacg gccgcacatg
     4441 taaggaaaat tttagggatg ttaaagaaaa aaataacaca aaacaaaata taaaaaaaat
     4501 ctaacctcaa gtcaaggctt ttctatggaa taaggaatgg acagcagggg gctgtttcat
     4561 atactgatga cctctttata gccaaccttt gttcatggca gccagcatat gggcatatgt
     4621 tgccaaactc taaaccaaat actcattctg atgttttaaa tgatttgccc tcccatatgt
     4681 ccttccgagt gagagacaca aaaaattcca acacactatt gcaatgaaaa taaatttcct
     4741 ttattagcca gaagtcagat gctcaagggg cttcatgatg tccccataat ttttggcaga
     4801 gggaaaaaga tctcagtggt atttgtgagc cagggcattg gccacaccag tcaccacctt
     4861 ctgataggca gcctgcacct gaggagtgaa ttcacgcgtt ttagcctggc agcatatcga
     4921 gatcgaagtc atcgagagcg tcagcaggga gcatatccag atcaaaatca tccagggcat
     4981 cggcgggcag catgtccagg tcgaagtcgt ccagggcgtc ggtgggtccg ccgctctcgc
     5041 acttcagctg cttctcgagg ccgcagatga tcagttccag gccgaacagg aaggcgggct
     5101 cggcgccctg tctgtcgaac agctcgatgg cctgcttcag cagggggggc atgctgtcgg
     5161 tggtgggtgt ctctctttcc tctttggcga cctggtgttc ctgttcttcc agcacgcagc
     5221 ccagggtgaa gtggcccacg gcgctcaggg cgtacagggc gttttccagg ctgaagccct
     5281 gctggcacag gaaggccagc tggttttcca gtgtctcgta ctgcttctcg gtgggtctgg
     5341 tgcccaggtg cactttggcg ccgtcccggt ggctcagcag ggcgcatctg tagctcttgg
     5401 cgttgttccg caggaagtcc tgccagctct cgccttccag agggcagctg tgggtgtggt
     5461 gccggtccag catctcgatg ggcagggcgt ccagcagggc ccgcttgttc ttcacgtgcc
     5521 agtacagggt gggctgttcc acgcccagtt tctgggccag cttccgggtg gtcaggccct
     5581 cgatgcccac gccgttcagc agttccaggg cgctgttgat cactttgctc ttgtccagcc
     5641 ggctcatgtc gacattcttt gccaaaatga tgagacagca caataaccag cacgttgccc
     5701 aggagctgta ggaaaaagaa gaaggcatga acatggttag cagaggctct agagccgccg
     5761 gtcacacgcc agaagccgaa ccccgccctg ccccgtcccc cccgaaggca gccgtccccc
     5821 cgcggacagc cccgaggctg gagagggaga aggggacggc ggcgcggcga cgcacgaagg
     5881 ccctccccgc ccatttcctt cctgccggcg ccgcaccgct tcgccccgcg cccgctagag
     5941 ggggtgcggc ggcgcctccc agatttcggc tccgcacaga tttgggacaa aggaagtccc
     6001 tgcgccctct cgcacgatta ccataaaagg caatggctgc ggctcgccgc gcctcgacag
     6061 ccgccggcgc tccgggggcc gccgcgcccc tcccccgagc cctccccggc ccgaggcggc
     6121 cccgccccgc ccggcacccc cacctgccgc caccccccgc ccggcacggc gagccccgcg
     6181 ccacgccccg tacggagccc cgcacccgaa gccgggccgt gctcagcaac tcggggaggg
     6241 gggtgcaggg ggggttgcag cccgaccgac gcgcccacac cccctgctca cccccccacg
     6301 cacacacccc gcacgcagcc tttgttcccc tcgcagcccc ccccgcaccg cggggcaccg
     6361 cccccggccg cgctcccctc gcgcacactg cggagcgcac aaagccccgc gccgcgcccg
     6421 cagcgctcac agccgccggg cagcgcggag ccgcacgcgg cgctccccac gcacacacac
     6481 acgcacgcac cccccgagcc gctccccccg cacaaagggc cctcccggag cccctcaagg
     6541 ctttcacgca gccacagaaa agaaacaagc cgtcattaaa ccaagcgcta attacagccc
     6601 ggaggagaag ggccgtcccg cccgctcacc tgtgggagta acgcggtcag tcagagccgg
     6661 ggcgggcggc gcgaggcggc ggcggagcgg ggcacggggc gaaggcagcg tcgcagcgac
     6721 tccccgcccg ccgcgcgctt cgctttttat agggccgccg ccgccgccgc ctcgccataa
     6781 aaggaaactt tcggagcgcg ccgctctgat tggctgccgc cgcacctctc cgcctcgccc
     6841 cgccccgccc ctcgccccgc cccgccccgc ctggcgcgcg cccccccccc ccccccgccc
     6901 ccatcgctgc acaaaataat taaaaaataa ataaatacaa aattgggggt ggggaggggg
     6961 gggagatggg gagagtgaag cagaacgtgg ggctcacctc gaccatggta atagcgatga
     7021 ctaatacgta gatgtactgc caagtaggaa agtcccataa ggtcatgtac tgggcataat
     7081 gccaggcggg ccatttaccg tcattgacgt caataggggg cgtacttggc atatgataca
     7141 cttgatgtac tgccaagtgg gcagtttacc gtaaatactc cacccattga cgtcaatgga
     7201 aagtccctat tggcgttact atgggaacat acgtcattat tgacgtcaat gggcgggggt
     7261 cgttgggcgg tcagccaggc gggccattta ccgtaagtta tgtaacgcgg aactccatat
     7321 atgggctatg aactaatgac cccgtaattg attactatta ataactagtc aataatcaat
     7381 gtcgagaccc atagagccca ccgcatcccc agcatgcctg ctattgtctt cccaatcctc
     7441 ccccttgctg tcctgcccca ccccaccccc cagaatagaa tgacacctac tcagacaatg
     7501 cgatgcaatt tcctcatttt attaggaaag gacagtggga gtggcacctt ccagggtcaa
     7561 ggaaggcacg ggggaggggc aaacaacaga tggctggcaa ctagaaggca cagtcgaggc
     7621 tgatcagcgg gtttataact tcgtataatg tatgctatac gaagttatgg taccttactc
     7681 gtccatgccg ccggtggagt ggcggccctc ggcgcgttcg tactgttcca cgaatttaaa
     7741 ttcaggcgcc aggctttctg gtcatgcacc aggttctagg gccctcaggc acttccacgt
     7801 cggcggtcac ggtgaagccc agtctctcgt agaagggcag gtttctgggg gcgcttgttt
     7861 ccaggaaggc gggcacgcca gccctttcag cagcttccac gccaggcagc accacagcag
     7921 atcccagtcc cttgccctgg tggtcaggtg acacgcccac ggtggccaga aaccaggcag
     7981 gctctttagg tctgtggggg gccagcaggc cttccatctg ctgctgggca gccagtctag
     8041 agccgctcag ctcggccatt ctaggtccga tctcggcgaa cacagcgccg gcttccacag
     8101 actcaggggt tgtccacaca gccacagcgg cgccatcatc ggccacccac actttgccga
     8161 tgtccaggcc cactctggtc agaaacagtt cctgcagctc ggtcactctc tcgatgtgtc
     8221 tgtcggggtc cacggtgtgt ctggtggcag ggtaatcggc gaaggcagcg gccagtgtcc
     8281 gcacagctct aggcacatcg tccctggtgg ccagccgcac tgtgggcttg tactcggtca
     8341 tagggccggg attctcctcc acgtcaccgc atgttagaag acttcctctg ccctcgccag
     8401 agcctctgct gtgcatcttg tacagctcgt ccatgccgag agtgatcccg gcggcggtca
     8461 cgaactccag caggaccatg tgatcgcgct tctcgttggg gtctttgctc agggcggact
     8521 gggtgctcag gtagtggttg tcgggcagca gcacggggcc gtcgccgatg ggggtgttct
     8581 gctggtagtg gtcggcgagc tgcacgctgc cgtcctcgat gttgtggcgg atcttgaagt
     8641 tcaccttgat gccgttcttc tgcttgtcgg ccatgatata gacgttgtgg ctgttgtagt
     8701 tgtactccag cttgtgcccc aggatgttgc cgtcctcctt gaagtcgatg cccttcagct
     8761 cgatgcggtt caccagggtg tcgccctcga acttcacctc ggcgcgggtc ttgtagttgc
     8821 cgtcgtcctt gaagaagatg gtgcgctcct ggacgtagcc ttcgggcatg gcggacttga
     8881 agaagtcgtg ctgcttcatg tggtcggggt agcggctgaa gcactgcacg ccgtaggtca
     8941 gggtggtcac gagggtgggc cagggcacgg gcagcttgcc ggtggtgcag atgaacttca
     9001 gggtcagctt gccgtaggtg gcatcgccct cgccctcgcc ggacacgctg aacttgtggc
     9061 cgtttacgtc gccgtccagc tcgaccagga tgggcaccac cccggtgaac agctcctcgc
     9121 ccttgctcac catggtggcg ctagcgtagg cgccggtcac agcttggatc tgtaacggcg
     9181 cagaacagaa aacgaaacaa agacgtagag ttgagcaagc agggtcaggc aaagcgtgga
     9241 gagccggctg agtctaggta ggctccaagg gagcgccgga caaaggcccg gtctcgacct
     9301 gagctttaaa cttacctaga cggcggacgc agttcaggag gcaccacagg cgggaggcgg
     9361 cagaacgcga ctcaaccggc gtggatggcg gcctcaggta gggcggcggg cgcgtgaagg
     9421 agagatgcga gcccctcgaa gcttcagctg tgttctggcg gcaaacccgt tgcgaaaaag
     9481 aacgttcacg gcgactactg cacttatata cggttctccc ccaccctcgg gaaaaaggcg
     9541 gagccagtac acgacatcac tttcccagtt taccccgcgc caccttctct aggcaccggt
     9601 tcaattgccg acccctcccc ccaacttctc ggggactgtg ggcgatgtgc gctctgccca
     9661 ctgacgggca ccggagcgat cgcagatcga gagagaaatg ttctggcacc tgcacttgca
     9721 ctggggacag cctattttgc tagtttgttt tgtttcgttt tgttttgatg gagagcgtat
     9781 gttagtacta tcgattcaca caaaaaacca acacacagat gtaatgaaaa taaagatatt
     9841 ttatttcacc gcttgaaggc gatgtatgcc accagtccga cgacgacggc tgccaggatg
     9901 gagcaataca cgggaatcag gttatctgtg gtgccccggg tgaccactgg ctgggagctc
     9961 cccatgacag ttgtgaccac gccagccacg gtggaggcga tcagatcctg ctctggtggt
    10021 gcttctggct cctgtgtaga tggtgcggtg ctgtctgatc cttcaggggg ggtggaccga
    10081 gtaatccatc gccctgggat ttcctcgcac tcggcgtctg cccatctggt acattcgcgc
    10141 agctgccttt cggtatcctc gcacacagta caaggcaggc aggggtccac gtgattggcc
    10201 tcatcgctat atgtcccgtc aggacattcc tcgcacacgg tgttctgttt atcctggcag
    10261 ctaaagacca gccctgagcc tgcctcacac accctgcaag cttcacatct gccggtagtc
    10321 tcgtcctgat agtatccgta tgcacaccgg cagactgcat cgtcagcctc cacacaagga
    10381 gcactcatag actgcaggcc cacgcactca gtacatggct tgcaaggttc tgtggcactg
    10441 accacatcag agaatgtgac ggagtccaga caaggctcgc acacagtctg attggctccg
    10501 catggctgtg ccactccctc tcccaggtta caagctttac agcattctcc agaatgagtg
    10561 tacagccctg tggggcaggc ttccttcgcg atcgctccac ttcctggctc tcgctgtccc
    10621 tgaggatggt gttccagtct agcccgcagc tgttccagct ctcctgccag tccctcgacc
    10681 acgtgtcctc ctcgccatcc tgtggtcttt tcgtccatcc ctgacccctc gagctgcacc
    10741 tgtgaatgca ctccagttgc ggttgcgacc agaaacagaa tgatacatga ccagcccata
    10801 gggccgggat tctcctccac gtcaccgcat gttagaagac ttcctctgcc ctctccgctg
    10861 ccagatctct cgaggccctg tgggaggaag agaagaggtc agataacttc gtataatgta
    10921 tgctatacga agttatgcgg ccgctgggag aagggtaaga gagctcaatc ctcatcttac
    10981 atagaaggaa gtcagtagat aatatcttac atttaaaagt caagaaataa cagtctgacc
    11041 atactatcta gaaatatgga agttaacagt aaggaagtta aaacagttga aagtagtttc
    11101 gtctagaaag aaagacttgg ggaagaacaa agaaggctaa ttttcattat gagctttatt
    11161 gtaacagaaa agagaccact aactcagcta ggttttccca attcctcaac actttggggc
    11221 acagtgttta gtcagagctg tgatcactct ctgagcacat ggattgtatc ttaattttca
    11281 tctcattgaa aatatgtacc atttgtccaa gtggaaactg ggctgaagca tgactgtgac
    11341 caccaccaaa gaaatggcta gactcgctaa ggtctgctgg ggtgacccgt gattgtgttg
    11401 tgcttgatct tgttgagcat ggctctttta agtcaccata cctgcccctg ccaatgcacc
    11461 aaacaccaac ttaaagggac tttcagcttt tgtaagtcag tctcagcctt acttctgaac
    11521 catttctttg acttctttca tgactctgat cctgtcccag ttttaagcct cccagccacc
    11581 agtcatgctg ttttgctctg ctatttacat tcttctctac ctactttgga cttgatggta
    11641 tgcctactat attagttatt tattgctgtg taacaaacca ctctgaaaca tagtggctta
    11701 caaccacaac cattttattt tattatgaaa ctgtgggtca gaatgtatat tggcccattg
    11761 gcatgattct cctgctattg aaaaaggaag agtatgagta ttcaacattt ccgtgtcgcc
    11821 cttattccct tttttgcggc attttgcctt cctgtttttg ctcacccaga aacgctggtg
    11881 aaagtaaaag atgctgaaga tcagttgggt gcacgagtgg gttacatcga actggatctc
    11941 aacagcggta agatccttga gagttttcgc cccgaagaac gttttccaat gatgagcact
    12001 tttaaagttc tgctatgtgg cgcggtatta tcccgtattg acgccgggca agagcaactc
    12061 ggtcgccgca tacactattc tcagaatgac ttggttgagt actcaccagt cacagaaaag
    12121 catcttacgg atggcatgac agtaagagaa ttatgcagtg ctgccataac catgagtgat
    12181 aacactgcgg ccaacttact tctgacaacg atcggaggac cgaaggagct aaccgctttt
    12241 ttgcacaaca tgggggatca tgtaactcgc cttgatcgtt gggaaccgga gctgaatgaa
    12301 gccataccaa acgacgagcg tgacaccacg atgcctgtag caatggcaac aacgttgcgc
    12361 aaactattaa ctggcgaact acttactcta gcttcccggc aacaattaat agactggatg
    12421 gaggcggata aagttgcagg accacttctg cgctcggccc ttccggctgg ctggtttatt
    12481 gctgataaat ctggagccgg tgagcgtggg tctcgcggta tcattgcagc actggggcca
    12541 gatggtaagc cctcccgtat cgtagttatc tacacgacgg ggagtcaggc aactatggat
    12601 gaacgaaata gacagatcgc tgagataggt gcctcactga ttaagcattg gtaactgtca
    12661 gaccaagttt actcatatat actttagatt gatttaaaac ttcattttta atttaaaagg
    12721 atctaggtga agatcctttt tgataatctc atgaccaaaa tcccttaacg tgagttttcg
    12781 ttccactgag cgtcagaccc cgtagaaaag atcaaaggat cttcttgaga tccttttttt
    12841 ctgcgcgtaa tctgctgctt gcaaacaaaa aaaccaccgc taccagcggt ggtttgtttg
    12901 ccggatcaag agctaccaac tctttttccg aaggtaactg gcttcagcag agcgcagata
    12961 ccaaatactg ttcttctagt gtagccgtag ttaggccacc acttcaagaa ctctgtagca
    13021 ccgcctacat acctcgctct gctaatcc
//
