Features (pLannotate 1.2.2; 32 found; start..end, strand, type, name):
    350..505     -  misc_feature   HA-R (fragment): right homology arm from the adeno-associated virus integration site (AAVS1) within intron 1 of the human PPP1R12C gene
   1322..1698    +  promoter       TRE3G promoter: 3rd-generation Tet-responsive promoter that can be activated by binding of Tet-On® 3G
   1720..2535    +  CDS            NEUROG2: NGN2_HUMAN - Also known as ATOH4, BHLHA8, NGN2. Experimental evidence at protein level: Swiss-Prot protein existence level 1. Transcriptional regulator. Involved in neuronal differentiation. Activates transcription by binding to the E box (5'- CANNTG-3'). From Homo sapiens (Human).
   2617..3873    +  CDS            POU4F1: PO4F1_HUMAN - Also known as BRN3A, RDC1 From Homo sapiens (Human).
   3899..4020    +  polyA_signal   SV40 poly(A) signal: SV40 polyadenylation signal
   4091..4113    -  protein_bind   lac operator (fragment): The lac repressor binds to the lac operator to inhibit transcription in E. coli. This inhibition can be relieved by adding lactose or isopropyl-β-D-thiogalactopyranoside (IPTG). lac repressor encoded by lacI
   4117..4147    -  promoter       lac promoter: promoter for the E. coli lac operon
   4162..4183    -  protein_bind   CAP binding site: CAP binding activates transcription in the presence of cAMP. E. coli catabolite activator protein
   4196..4288    -  CDS            lacI (fragment): lac repressor; lacI; The lac repressor binds to the lac operator to inhibit transcription in E. coli. This inhibition can be relieved by adding lactose or isopropyl-β-D-thiogalactopyranoside (IPTG).
   4290..4362    -  rep_origin     RSF ori (fragment): Plasmids containing the RSF 1030 origin of replication can be propagated in E. coli cells that contain additional plasmids with compatible origins.
   4627..4682    -  polyA_signal   β-globin poly(A) signal: rabbit β-globin polyadenylation signal (Gil and Proudfoot, 1987)
   4753..4833    -  CDS            HBB (fragment): HBB_PONPY - Experimental evidence at transcript level: Swiss-Prot protein existence level 2. Involved in oxygen transport from the lung to the various peripheral tissues. From Pongo pygmaeus (Bornean orangutan).
   4967..5584    -  CDS            tetR: TETR2_ECOLX - Experimental evidence at protein level: Swiss-Prot protein existence level 1. TetR is the repressor of the tetracycline resistance element; its N-terminal region forms a helix-turn-helix structure and binds DNA. Binding of tetracycline to TetR reduces the repressor affinity for the tetracycline resistance gene (tetA) promoter operator sites. From Escherichia coli.
   5643..6659    -  intron         chimeric intron: chimera between introns from chicken β-actin and rabbit β-globin
   6660..6938    -  promoter       chicken β-actin promoter: No description available
   6940..7319    -  enhancer       CMV enhancer: human cytomegalovirus immediate early enhancer
   7325..7549    -  polyA_signal   bGH poly(A) signal: bovine growth hormone polyadenylation signal
   7571..7604    -  protein_bind   loxP: Cre-mediated recombination occurs in the 8-bp core sequence (GCATACAT). Cre recombinase
   7614..7679    -  CDS            Blue102 (fragment): Blue102 is a fluorescent protein published in 2010, derived from Discosoma sp..
   7681..8277    -  CDS            pac: PUAC_STRAD - Protein predicted: Swiss-Prot protein existence level 4. Detoxification of puromycin. From Streptomyces alboniger.
   8353..9069    -  CDS            EGFP: EGFP is a basic (constitutively fluorescent) green fluorescent protein published in 1996, derived from Aequorea victoria. It is reported to be a rapidly-maturing weak dimer with moderate acid sensitivity.
   9103..9371    -  LTR            5' LTR (truncated): truncated 5' long terminal repeat (LTR) from human T-cell leukemia virus (HTLV) type 1
   9384..9595    -  promoter       EF-1α core promoter: core promoter for human elongation factor EF-1α
   9628..9719    -  misc_feature   pause site: RNA polymerase II transcriptional pause signal from the human α2 globin gene
   9733..9781    -  polyA_signal   poly(A) signal: synthetic polyadenylation signal
   9779..10525   -  CDS            NGFR (fragment): TNR16_HUMAN - Also known as TNFRSF16. Experimental evidence at protein level: Swiss-Prot protein existence level 1. Low affinity receptor which can bind to NGF, BDNF, NTF3, and NTF4. Forms a heterodimeric receptor with SORCS2 that binds the precursor forms of NGF, BDNF and NTF3 with high affinity, and has much lower affinity for mature NGF and BDNF (PubMed:24908487). Plays an important role in differentiation and survival of specific neuronal populations during development (By similarity). Can mediate cell survival as well as cell death of neural cells. Plays a role in the inactivation of RHOA
  10655..10735   -  CDS            Ighv1-61 (fragment): HVM05_MOUSE - Also known as Igh-VJ558. Experimental evidence at protein level: Swiss-Prot protein existence level 1. From Mus musculus (Mouse).
  10813..10838   -  misc_feature   SA: splice acceptor site
  10839..10872   -  protein_bind   loxP: Cre-mediated recombination occurs in the 8-bp core sequence (GCATACAT). Cre recombinase
  11712..11729   +  promoter       AmpR promoter (fragment): bla
  11730..12590   +  CDS            AmpR: β-lactamase; bla; confers resistance to ampicillin, carbenicillin, and related antibiotics
  12761..302     +  rep_origin     ori (across the origin): high-copy-number ColE1/pMB1/pBR322/pUC origin of replication
>Addgene plasmid #165597 | pUCM-CLYBL-NGN2-BRN3A | addgene full sequence | sequence record 326012 | Addgene NGS Result
AGTTACCGGATAAGGCGCAGCGGTCGGGCTGAACGGGGGGTTCGTGCACACAGCCCAGCTTGGAGCGAAC
GACCTACACCGAACTGAGATACCTACAGCGTGAGCTATGAGAAAGCGCCACGCTTCCCGAAGGGAGAAAG
GCGGACAGGTATCCGGTAAGCGGCAGGGTCGGAACAGGAGAGCGCACGAGGGAGCTTCCAGGGGGAAACG
CCTGGTATCTTTATAGTCCTGTCGGGTTTCGCCACCTCTGACTTGAGCGTCGATTTTTGTGATGCTCGTC
AGGGGGGCGGAGCCTATGGAAAAACGCCAGCAACGCGGCCTTTTTACGGTTCCTGGCGAATTCGCCCTTA
GAGCAGAGCCAGGAACCCCTGTAGGGAAGGGGCAGGAGAGCCAGGGGCATGAGATGGTGGACGAGGAAGG
GGGACAGGGAAGCCTGAGCGCCTCTCCTGGGCTTGCCAAGGACTCAAACCCAGAAGCCCAGAGCAGGGCC
TTAGGGAAGCGGGACGGCTCTGTTGGAGAGTCCAGTATTGAATTAGTGATAGATACACAGAAAAAAAGCA
AATTGAATAGGTGAATGGATAAACAAACTGTGGAACATCCAGACAATGAAATATTCACCAATAAAAAGAA
ATGAGCTATCAAGCCACATTGGCTATGCCCTTCACATTTAAGGAGGAACCTTAAATGCATATTGCCAAAT
TTTAAAAGCTAGTCTGAAAATGCTACAGACTGTATGATTCCAATTATATGACATTTTAGAAAAGGCAAAA
CTATAGAGATCAGTGGTTGCCAGCGGCTCATGGAGGCAGGATGAATTGGTGGAACACAGGGATGCTTTCA
GGGTAATGAAAATATCTTGTGTGATCCTGTAATAATGGATACGTGGCATAATGCATTTGTTAAAACCTGT
AAACTAGCCAGGTATAGTGGCTTTTTTGCACCTATAGTCTCAGCTACTTGGTAGGCTGAGACAGGAAGAT
CACTTGAGCCCAGGACTTCAAGACCAGCCTGGGTAATATAGTAAGACCCCATCTCTATTTTTTAAAGAAA
TTAAGAAAGAAAAGAAACCCATCAACTGTATAACACAAAGAATCGTAATGTAAACTACAGTCCTGAGTAA
TGAAACATTTTTAAAGAAATAAATAAATTCAAGGCAATTATTAACTTCAGGAAAAACAGTAAAGTAAACA
TAAGTATACAAATCAAACATGGCTCAGTTGTGAAAATATTTACAAGGTCACTTTAAGTAACATTGAATGT
TGATATAATCCCAAAATATATTTATGTTGGAAGGATGAGGAGATATCTCCACCCCACAGTGGTTTACTCC
CTATCAGTGATAGAGAACGTATGAAGAGTTTACTCCCTATCAGTGATAGAGAACGTATGCAGACTTTACT
CCCTATCAGTGATAGAGAACGTATAAGGAGTTTACTCCCTATCAGTGATAGAGAACGTATGACCAGTTTA
CTCCCTATCAGTGATAGAGAACGTATCTACAGTTTACTCCCTATCAGTGATAGAGAACGTATATCCAGTT
TACTCCCTATCAGTGATAGAGAACGTATAAGCTTTAGGCGTGTACGGTGGGCGCCTATAAAAGCAGAGCT
CGTTTAGTGAACCGTCAGATCGCCTGGAGCAATTCCACAACACTTTTGTCTTATACCAACTTTCCGTACC
ACTTCCTACCCTCGTAAACTTAAGGTTAATTAAGCCACCATGTTCGTGAAGTCCGAGACACTGGAACTGA
AAGAGGAAGAGGACGTGCTGGTGCTGCTGGGCTCTGCCTCTCCTGCTCTGGCTGCTCTGACACCCCTGAG
CAGCAGCGCCGACGAGGAAGAAGAAGAGGAACCTGGCGCTAGCGGCGGAGCCAGAAGGCAGAGAGGCGCT
GAAGCTGGACAGGGCGCAAGAGGCGGAGTGGCTGCTGGCGCAGAAGGATGCAGACCTGCCAGACTGCTGG
GCCTGGTGCACGACTGCAAGAGAAGGCCCTCTAGAGCCAGAGCCGTGTCCAGAGGCGCCAAGACAGCCGA
GACAGTGCAGCGGATCAAGAAAACCAGACGGCTGAAGGCCAACAACCGCGAGCGGAACCGGATGCACAAC
CTGAACGCCGCCCTGGACGCCCTGAGAGAGGTGCTGCCTACCTTCCCCGAGGACGCCAAGCTGACCAAGA
TCGAAACCCTGAGATTCGCCCACAACTACATCTGGGCCCTGACCGAGACTCTGCGGCTGGCCGATCATTG
TGGCGGCGGAGGCGGAGGACTGCCAGGCGCTCTGTTTTCTGAAGCCGTGCTGCTGTCTCCTGGCGGAGCT
TCTGCTGCCCTGTCTAGCAGCGGCGATTCTCCTAGCCCTGCCAGCACCTGGTCCTGCACCAATAGCCCAG
CCCCTAGCTCCAGCGTGTCCAGCAATTCCACCAGCCCTTACAGCTGCACCCTGAGCCCTGCTTCTCCAGC
CGGCAGCGACATGGACTACTGGCAGCCTCCCCCCCCTGACAAACATCGCTACGCCCCCCATCTGCCTATC
GCCCGGGATTGCATCATGCACAGCAGAGGCTCTGGCGAGGGCAGAGGCAGCCTGCTGACATGTGGCGACG
TGGAAGAGAACCCTGGCCCCGGATCCATGATGTCCATGAACTCCAAACAGCCACACTTTGCCATGCACCC
AACTCTGCCTGAGCATAAGTACCCATCCCTGCATTCCTCCTCCGAGGCAATCAGGAGGGCTTGTCTGCCT
ACTCCTCCTCTCCAGAGCAACCTGTTCGCTTCTCTGGACGAAACACTGCTCGCAAGAGCCGAAGCCCTCG
CAGCCGTGGACATTGCTGTTTCTCAGGGCAAGTCCCATCCTTTCAAACCCGACGCCACCTACCACACCAT
GAATAGCGTCCCATGCACCAGCACCTCCACTGTCCCACTCGCTCATCATCATCACCATCACCACCACCAC
CAGGCACTGGAGCCTGGTGATCTCCTCGACCACATCTCCTCTCCATCCCTGGCTCTGATGGCTGGAGCTG
GAGGTGCTGGAGCAGCTGCAGGTGGAGGTGGAGCCCACGACGGTCCAGGAGGAGGTGGAGGACCAGGAGG
AGGAGGAGGACCTGGAGGTGGTCCTGGTGGTGGAGGAGGAGGAGGACCAGGAGGAGGTGGAGGAGGACCA
GGAGGAGGACTCCTCGGAGGAAGCGCTCACCCTCATCCTCACATGCACAGCCTGGGTCACCTGTCCCACC
CTGCTGCTGCTGCTGCTATGAACATGCCTTCTGGACTGCCTCACCCTGGCCTGGTTGCAGCAGCTGCTCA
TCACGGTGCAGCTGCTGCAGCTGCAGCTGCTGCTGCAGGTCAGGTCGCTGCTGCCTCTGCTGCAGCTGCC
GTCGTTGGAGCTGCTGGACTGGCCTCCATCTGCGATTCCGACACAGACCCAAGAGAACTCGAAGCATTCG
CTGAAAGATTCAAACAAAGAAGAATCAAACTCGGTGTTACTCAAGCAGATGTGGGAAGCGCACTGGCTAA
CCTCAAGATCCCTGGAGTCGGCAGCCTGAGCCAGTCCACCATCTGTCGCTTTGAATCTCTGACCCTGTCC
CACAACAACATGATTGCCCTCAAGCCTATCCTCCAGGCTTGGCTGGAGGAGGCAGAGGGAGCACAACGCG
AGAAGATGAACAAGCCAGAGCTGTTCAACGGAGGCGAGAAGAAGCGCAAGCGCACTTCCATTGCTGCACC
TGAGAAGAGATCCCTGGAGGCATACTTCGCAGTGCAGCCCAGGCCATCTTCTGAGAAGATCGCAGCTATT
GCCGAGAAGCTCGACCTCAAGAAGAACGTGGTCAGGGTGTGGTTCTGCAATCAGAGGCAGAAACAGAAGA
GAATGAAGTTCTCCGCAACCTACTAATGTACAATCGATCGCCCACCCCAACTTGTTTATTGCAGCTTATA
ATGGTTACAAATAAAGCAATAGCATCACAAATTTCACAAATAAAGCATTTTTTTCACTGCATTCTAGTTG
TGGTTTGTCCAAACTCATCAATGTATCTTATCATGTCTGTATACCGTCGACCTCTAGCTAGAGCTTGGCG
TAATCATGGTCATAGCTGTTTCCTGTGTGAAATTGTTATCCGCTCACAATTCCACACAACATACGAGCCG
GAAGCATAAAGTGTAAAGCCTGGGGTGCCTAATGAGTGAGCTAACTCACATTAATTGCGTTGCGCTCACT
GCCCGCTTTCCAGTCGGGAAACCTGTCGTGCCAGCTGCATTAATGAATCGGCCAACGCGCGGGGAGAGGC
GGTTTGCGTATTGGGCGCTCTTCCGCTTCCTCGCTCACTGACTCGCTGCGCTCGGTCGTTCGGCTGCGGC
GAGCGGTATCAGCTCACTCAAAGGACGGCCGCACATGTAAGGAAAATTTTAGGGATGTTAAAGAAAAAAA
TAACACAAAACAAAATATAAAAAAAATCTAACCTCAAGTCAAGGCTTTTCTATGGAATAAGGAATGGACA
GCAGGGGGCTGTTTCATATACTGATGACCTCTTTATAGCCAACCTTTGTTCATGGCAGCCAGCATATGGG
CATATGTTGCCAAACTCTAAACCAAATACTCATTCTGATGTTTTAAATGATTTGCCCTCCCATATGTCCT
TCCGAGTGAGAGACACAAAAAATTCCAACACACTATTGCAATGAAAATAAATTTCCTTTATTAGCCAGAA
GTCAGATGCTCAAGGGGCTTCATGATGTCCCCATAATTTTTGGCAGAGGGAAAAAGATCTCAGTGGTATT
TGTGAGCCAGGGCATTGGCCACACCAGTCACCACCTTCTGATAGGCAGCCTGCACCTGAGGAGTGAATTC
ACGCGTTTTAGCCTGGCAGCATATCGAGATCGAAGTCATCGAGAGCGTCAGCAGGGAGCATATCCAGATC
AAAATCATCCAGGGCATCGGCGGGCAGCATGTCCAGGTCGAAGTCGTCCAGGGCGTCGGTGGGTCCGCCG
CTCTCGCACTTCAGCTGCTTCTCGAGGCCGCAGATGATCAGTTCCAGGCCGAACAGGAAGGCGGGCTCGG
CGCCCTGTCTGTCGAACAGCTCGATGGCCTGCTTCAGCAGGGGGGGCATGCTGTCGGTGGTGGGTGTCTC
TCTTTCCTCTTTGGCGACCTGGTGTTCCTGTTCTTCCAGCACGCAGCCCAGGGTGAAGTGGCCCACGGCG
CTCAGGGCGTACAGGGCGTTTTCCAGGCTGAAGCCCTGCTGGCACAGGAAGGCCAGCTGGTTTTCCAGTG
TCTCGTACTGCTTCTCGGTGGGTCTGGTGCCCAGGTGCACTTTGGCGCCGTCCCGGTGGCTCAGCAGGGC
GCATCTGTAGCTCTTGGCGTTGTTCCGCAGGAAGTCCTGCCAGCTCTCGCCTTCCAGAGGGCAGCTGTGG
GTGTGGTGCCGGTCCAGCATCTCGATGGGCAGGGCGTCCAGCAGGGCCCGCTTGTTCTTCACGTGCCAGT
ACAGGGTGGGCTGTTCCACGCCCAGTTTCTGGGCCAGCTTCCGGGTGGTCAGGCCCTCGATGCCCACGCC
GTTCAGCAGTTCCAGGGCGCTGTTGATCACTTTGCTCTTGTCCAGCCGGCTCATGTCGACATTCTTTGCC
AAAATGATGAGACAGCACAATAACCAGCACGTTGCCCAGGAGCTGTAGGAAAAAGAAGAAGGCATGAACA
TGGTTAGCAGAGGCTCTAGAGCCGCCGGTCACACGCCAGAAGCCGAACCCCGCCCTGCCCCGTCCCCCCC
GAAGGCAGCCGTCCCCCCGCGGACAGCCCCGAGGCTGGAGAGGGAGAAGGGGACGGCGGCGCGGCGACGC
ACGAAGGCCCTCCCCGCCCATTTCCTTCCTGCCGGCGCCGCACCGCTTCGCCCCGCGCCCGCTAGAGGGG
GTGCGGCGGCGCCTCCCAGATTTCGGCTCCGCACAGATTTGGGACAAAGGAAGTCCCTGCGCCCTCTCGC
ACGATTACCATAAAAGGCAATGGCTGCGGCTCGCCGCGCCTCGACAGCCGCCGGCGCTCCGGGGGCCGCC
GCGCCCCTCCCCCGAGCCCTCCCCGGCCCGAGGCGGCCCCGCCCCGCCCGGCACCCCCACCTGCCGCCAC
CCCCCGCCCGGCACGGCGAGCCCCGCGCCACGCCCCGTACGGAGCCCCGCACCCGAAGCCGGGCCGTGCT
CAGCAACTCGGGGAGGGGGGTGCAGGGGGGGTTGCAGCCCGACCGACGCGCCCACACCCCCTGCTCACCC
CCCCACGCACACACCCCGCACGCAGCCTTTGTTCCCCTCGCAGCCCCCCCCGCACCGCGGGGCACCGCCC
CCGGCCGCGCTCCCCTCGCGCACACTGCGGAGCGCACAAAGCCCCGCGCCGCGCCCGCAGCGCTCACAGC
CGCCGGGCAGCGCGGAGCCGCACGCGGCGCTCCCCACGCACACACACACGCACGCACCCCCCGAGCCGCT
CCCCCCGCACAAAGGGCCCTCCCGGAGCCCCTCAAGGCTTTCACGCAGCCACAGAAAAGAAACAAGCCGT
CATTAAACCAAGCGCTAATTACAGCCCGGAGGAGAAGGGCCGTCCCGCCCGCTCACCTGTGGGAGTAACG
CGGTCAGTCAGAGCCGGGGCGGGCGGCGCGAGGCGGCGGCGGAGCGGGGCACGGGGCGAAGGCAGCGCGC
AGCGACTCCCGCCCGCCGCGCGCTTCGCTTTTTATAGGGCCGCCGCCGCCGCCGCCTCGCCATAAAAGGA
AACTTTCGGAGCGCGCCGCTCTGATTGGCTGCCGCCGCACCTCTCCGCCTCGCCCCGCCCCGCCCCTCGC
CCCGCCCCSCCCCGCCTCNGGCGCGCGCCCCCCCCCCCCCCCGCCCCCATCGCTGCACAAAATAATTAAA
AAATAAATAAATACAAAATTGGGGGTGGGGAGGGGGGGGAGATGGGGAGAGTGAAGCAGAACGTGGGGCT
CACCTCGACCATGGTAATAGCGATGACTAATACGTAGATGTACTGCCAAGTAGGAAAGTCCCATAAGGTC
ATGTACTGGGCATAATGCCAGGCGGGCCATTTACCGTCATTGACGTCAATAGGGGGCGTACTTGGCATAT
GATACACTTGATGTACTGCCAAGTGGGCAGTTTACCGTAAATACTCCACCCATTGACGTCAATGGAAAGT
CCCTATTGGCGTTACTATGGGAACATACGTCATTATTGACGTCAATGGGCGGGGGTCGTTGGGCGGTCAG
CCAGGCGGGCCATTTACCGTAAGTTATGTAACGCGGAACTCCATATATGGGCTATGAACTAATGACCCCG
TAATTGATTACTATTAATAACTAGTCAATAATCAATGTCGAGACCCATAGAGCCCACCGCATCCCCAGCA
TGCCTGCTATTGTCTTCCCAATCCTCCCCCTTGCTGTCCTGCCCCACCCCACCCCCCAGAATAGAATGAC
ACCTACTCAGACAATGCGATGCAATTTCCTCATTTTATTAGGAAAGGACAGTGGGAGTGGCACCTTCCAG
GGTCAAGGAAGGCACGGGGGAGGGGCAAACAACAGATGGCTGGCAACTAGAAGGCACAGTCGAGGCTGAT
CAGCGGGTTTATAACTTCGTATAATGTATGCTATACGAAGTTATGGTACCTTACTCGTCCATGCCGCCGG
TGGAGTGGCGGCCCTCGGCGCGTTCGTACTGTTCCACGAATTTAAATTCAGGCGCCAGGCTTTCTGGTCA
TGCACCAGGTTCTAGGGCCCTCAGGCACTTCCACGTCGGCGGTCACGGTGAAGCCCAGTCTCTCGTAGAA
GGGCAGGTTTCTGGGGGCGCTTGTTTCCAGGAAGGCGGGCACGCCAGCCCTTTCAGCAGCTTCCACGCCA
GGCAGCACCACAGCAGATCCCAGTCCCTTGCCCTGGTGGTCAGGTGACACGCCCACGGTGGCCAGAAACC
AGGCAGGCTCTTTAGGTCTGTGGGGGGCCAGCAGGCCTTCCATCTGCTGCTGGGCAGCCAGTCTAGAGCC
GCTCAGCTCGGCCATTCTAGGTCCGATCTCGGCGAACACAGCGCCGGCTTCCACAGACTCAGGGGTTGTC
CACACAGCCACAGCGGCGCCATCATCGGCCACCCACACTTTGCCGATGTCCAGGCCCACTCTGGTCAGAA
ACAGTTCCTGCAGCTCGGTCACTCTCTCGATGTGTCTGTCGGGGTCCACGGTGTGTCTGGTGGCAGGGTA
ATCGGCGAAGGCAGCGGCCAGTGTCCGCACAGCTCTAGGCACATCGTCCCTGGTGGCCAGCCGCACTGTG
GGCTTGTACTCGGTCATAGGGCCGGGATTCTCCTCCACGTCACCGCATGTTAGAAGACTTCCTCTGCCCT
CGCCAGAGCCTCTGCTGTGCATCTTGTACAGCTCGTCCATGCCGAGAGTGATCCCGGCGGCGGTCACGAA
CTCCAGCAGGACCATGTGATCGCGCTTCTCGTTGGGGTCTTTGCTCAGGGCGGACTGGGTGCTCAGGTAG
TGGTTGTCGGGCAGCAGCACGGGGCCGTCGCCGATGGGGGTGTTCTGCTGGTAGTGGTCGGCGAGCTGCA
CGCTGCCGTCCTCGATGTTGTGGCGGATCTTGAAGTTCACCTTGATGCCGTTCTTCTGCTTGTCGGCCAT
GATATAGACGTTGTGGCTGTTGTAGTTGTACTCCAGCTTGTGCCCCAGGATGTTGCCGTCCTCCTTGAAG
TCGATGCCCTTCAGCTCGATGCGGTTCACCAGGGTGTCGCCCTCGAACTTCACCTCGGCGCGGGTCTTGT
AGTTGCCGTCGTCCTTGAAGAAGATGGTGCGCTCCTGGACGTAGCCTTCGGGCATGGCGGACTTGAAGAA
GTCGTGCTGCTTCATGTGGTCGGGGTAGCGGCTGAAGCACTGCACGCCGTAGGTCAGGGTGGTCACGAGG
GTGGGCCAGGGCACGGGCAGCTTGCCGGTGGTGCAGATGAACTTCAGGGTCAGCTTGCCGTAGGTGGCAT
CGCCCTCGCCCTCGCCGGACACGCTGAACTTGTGGCCGTTTACGTCGCCGTCCAGCTCGACCAGGATGGG
CACCACCCCGGTGAACAGCTCCTCGCCCTTGCTCACCATGGTGGCGCTAGCGTAGGCGCCGGTCACAGCT
TGGATCTGTAACGGCGCAGAACAGAAAACGAAACAAAGACGTAGAGTTGAGCAAGCAGGGTCAGGCAAAG
CGTGGAGAGCCGGCTGAGTCTAGGTAGGCTCCAAGGGAGCGCCGGACAAAGGCCCGGTCTCGACCTGAGC
TTTAAACTTACCTAGACGGCGGACGCAGTTCAGGAGGCACCACAGGCGGGAGGCGGCAGAACGCGACTCA
ACCGGCGTGGATGGCGGCCTCAGGTAGGGCGGCGGGCGCGTGAAGGAGAGATGCGAGCCCCTCGAAGCTT
CAGCTGTGTTCTGGCGGCAAACCCGTTGCGAAAAAGAACGTTCACGGCGACTACTGCACTTATATACGGT
TCTCCCCCACCCTCGGGAAAAAGGCGGAGCCAGTACACGACATCACTTTCCCAGTTTACCCCGCGCCACC
TTCTCTAGGCACCGGTTCAATTGCCGACCCCTCCCCCCAACTTCTCGGGGACTGTGGGCGATGTGCGCTC
TGCCCACTGACGGGCACCGGAGCGATCGCAGATCGAGAGAGAAATGTTCTGGCACCTGCACTTGCACTGG
GGACAGCCTATTTTGCTAGTTTGTTTTGTTTCGTTTTGTTTTGATGGAGAGCGTATGTTAGTACTATCGA
TTCACACAAAAAACCAACACACAGATGTAATGAAAATAAAGATATTTTATTTCACCGCTTGAAGGCGATG
TATGCCACCAGTCCGACGACGACGGCTGCCAGGATGGAGCAATACACGGGAATCAGGTTATCTGTGGTGC
CCCGGGTGACCACTGGCTGGGAGCTCCCCATGACAGTTGTGACCACGCCAGCCACGGTGGAGGCGATCAG
ATCCTGCTCTGGTGGTGCTTCTGGCTCCTGTGTAGATGGTGCGGTGCTGTCTGATCCTTCAGGGGGGGTG
GACCGAGTAATCCATCGCCCTGGGATTTCCTCGCACTCGGCGTCTGCCCATCTGGTACATTCGCGCAGCT
GCCTTTCGGTATCCTCGCACACAGTACAAGGCAGGCAGGGGTCCACGTGATTGGCCTCATCGCTATATGT
CCCGTCAGGACATTCCTCGCACACGGTGTTCTGTTTATCCTGGCAGCTAAAGACCAGCCCTGAGCCTGCC
TCACACACCCTGCAAGCTTCACATCTGCCGGTAGTCTCGTCCTGATAGTATCCGTATGCACACCGGCAGA
CTGCATCGTCAGCCTCCACACAAGGAGCACTCATAGACTGCAGGCCCACGCACTCAGTACATGGCTTGCA
AGGTTCTGTGGCACTGACCACATCAGAGAATGTGACGGAGTCCAGACAAGGCTCGCACACAGTCTGATTG
GCTCCGCATGGCTGTGCCACTCCCTCTCCCAGGTTACAAGCTTTACAGCATTCTCCAGAATGAGTGTACA
GCCCTGTGGGGCAGGCTTCCTTCGCGATCGCTCCACTTCCTGGCTCTCGCTGTCCCTGAGGATGGTGTTC
CAGTCTAGCCCGCAGCTGTTCCAGCTCTCCTGCCAGTCCCTCGACCACGTGTCCTCCTCGCCATCCTGTG
GTCTTTTCGTCCATCCCTGACCCCTCGAGCTGCACCTGTGAATGCACTCCAGTTGCGGTTGCGACCAGAA
ACAGAATGATACATGACCAGCCCATAGGGCCGGGATTCTCCTCCACGTCACCGCATGTTAGAAGACTTCC
TCTGCCCTCTCCGCTGCCAGATCTCTCGAGGCCCTGTGGGAGGAAGAGAAGAGGTCAGATAACTTCGTAT
AATGTATGCTATACGAAGTTATGCGGCCGCTGGGAGAAGGGTAAGAGAGCTCAATCCTCATCTTACATAG
AAGGAAGTCAGTAGATAATATCTTACATTTAAAAGTCAAGAAATAACAGTCTGACCATACTATCTAGAAA
TATGGAAGTTAACAGTAAGGAAGTTAAAACAGTTGAAAGTAGTTTCGTCTAGAAAGAAAGACTTGGGGAA
GAACAAAGAAGGCTAATTTTCATTATGAGCTTTATTGTAACAGAAAAGAGACCACTAACTCAGCTAGGTT
TTCCCAATTCCTCAACACTTTGGGGCACAGTGTTTAGTCAGAGCTGTGATCACTCTCTGAGCACATGGAT
TGTATCTTAATTTTCATCTCATTGAAAATATGTACCATTTGTCCAAGTGGAAACTGGGCTGAAGCATGAC
TGTGACCACCACCAAAGAAATGGCTAGACTCGCTAAGGTCTGCTGGGGTGACCCGTGATTGTGTTGTGCT
TGATCTTGTTGAGCATGGCTCTTTTAAGTCACCATACCTGCCCCTGCCAATGCACCAAACACCAACTTAA
AGGGACTTTCAGCTTTTGTAAGTCAGTCTCAGCCTTACTTCTGAACCATTTCTTTGACTTCTTTCATGAC
TCTGATCCTGTCCCAGTTTTAAGCCTCCCAGCCACCAGTCATGCTGTTTTGCTCTGCTATTTACATTCTT
CTCTACCTACTTTGGACTTGATGGTATGCCTACTATATTAGTTATTTATTGCTGTGTAACAAACCACTCT
GAAACATAGTGGCTTACAACCACAACCATTTTATTTTATTATGAAACTGTGGGTCAGAATGTATATTGGC
CCATTGGCATGATTCTCCTGCTATTGAAAAAGGAAGAGTATGAGTATTCAACATTTCCGTGTCGCCCTTA
TTCCCTTTTTTGCGGCATTTTGCCTTCCTGTTTTTGCTCACCCAGAAACGCTGGTGAAAGTAAAAGATGC
TGAAGATCAGTTGGGTGCACGAGTGGGTTACATCGAACTGGATCTCAACAGCGGTAAGATCCTTGAGAGT
TTTCGCCCCGAAGAACGTTTTCCAATGATGAGCACTTTTAAAGTTCTGCTATGTGGCGCGGTATTATCCC
GTATTGACGCCGGGCAAGAGCAACTCGGTCGCCGCATACACTATTCTCAGAATGACTTGGTTGAGTACTC
ACCAGTCACAGAAAAGCATCTTACGGATGGCATGACAGTAAGAGAATTATGCAGTGCTGCCATAACCATG
AGTGATAACACTGCGGCCAACTTACTTCTGACAACGATCGGAGGACCGAAGGAGCTAACCGCTTTTTTGC
ACAACATGGGGGATCATGTAACTCGCCTTGATCGTTGGGAACCGGAGCTGAATGAAGCCATACCAAACGA
CGAGCGTGACACCACGATGCCTGTAGCAATGGCAACAACGTTGCGCAAACTATTAACTGGCGAACTACTT
ACTCTAGCTTCCCGGCAACAATTAATAGACTGGATGGAGGCGGATAAAGTTGCAGGACCACTTCTGCGCT
CGGCCCTTCCGGCTGGCTGGTTTATTGCTGATAAATCTGGAGCCGGTGAGCGTGGGTCTCGCGGTATCAT
TGCAGCACTGGGGCCAGATGGTAAGCCCTCCCGTATCGTAGTTATCTACACGACGGGGAGTCAGGCAACT
ATGGATGAACGAAATAGACAGATCGCTGAGATAGGTGCCTCACTGATTAAGCATTGGTAACTGTCAGACC
AAGTTTACTCATATATACTTTAGATTGATTTAAAACTTCATTTTTAATTTAAAAGGATCTAGGTGAAGAT
CCTTTTTGATAATCTCATGACCAAAATCCCTTAACGTGAGTTTTCGTTCCACTGAGCGTCAGACCCCGTA
GAAAAGATCAAAGGATCTTCTTGAGATCCTTTTTTTCTGCGCGTAATCTGCTGCTTGCAAACAAAAAAAC
CACCGCTACCAGCGGTGGTTTGTTTGCCGGATCAAGAGCTACCAACTCTTTTTCCGAAGGTAACTGGCTT
CAGCAGAGCGCAGATACCAAATACTGTTCTTCTAGTGTAGCCGTAGTTAGGCCACCACTTCAAGAACTCT
GTAGCACCGCCTACATACCTCGCTCTGCTAATCCTGTTACCAGTGGCTGCTGCCAGTGGCGATAAGTCGT
GTCTTACCGGGTTGGACTCAAGACGAT
